Addgene plasmid #66973: pMZ036
Purpose: Expresses zebrafish Chk1
Depositing lab: Michael Lampson. Depositing organization: University of Pennsylvania. Publication: Regulation of zygotic genome activation and DNA damage checkpoint acquisition at the mid-blastula transition. Zhang M, Kothari P, Mullins M, Lampson MA. Cell Cycle. 2014;13(24):3828-38. doi: 10.4161/15384101.2014.967066. PubMed 25558827.
Backbone
  Vector backbone: pCS2+
  Vector type: Mammalian Expression ; zebrafish mRNA injection
Growth in bacteria
  Bacterial resistance: Ampicillin, 100 μg/mL
  Growth temperature: 37°C
  Growth strain: DH5alpha
  Copy number: High Copy
Gene/Insert
  Gene/Insert name: zebrafish Chk1
  Species: D. rerio (zebrafish)
  Mutation: Q341H mutation compared to GenBank reference sequence NP_956487.1
  Promoter: CMV
  Cloning method: Unknown
  Sequencing primers: 5′ CMV-F; 3′ EBV-rev
Terms and licenses: Academic/Nonprofit Terms; Industry Terms: Not Available to Industry
How to cite: pMZ036 was a gift from Michael Lampson (Addgene plasmid # 66973 ; http://n2t.net/addgene:66973 ; RRID:Addgene_66973)
