[The description below was written by a language model from this plasmid's Addgene catalogue record and pLannotate feature annotations shown in this document.]
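Description:
pMZ036 is a pCS2+-based expression plasmid carrying the zebrafish (D. rerio) checkpoint kinase Chk1 coding sequence. It is catalogued both as a mammalian expression vector and as a template for zebrafish mRNA injection. The 5,319 nt plasmid is propagated in E. coli through a high-copy ColE1/pUC-type origin and selected with ampicillin via the β-lactamase gene and its own promoter. An f1 phage origin is also present, along with residual lac promoter/operator, lacI and lacZα fragments inherited from the cloning backbone.

The payload follows the standard pCS2+ layout. The simian cytomegalovirus IE94 enhancer/promoter, listed simply as CMV in the catalogue, lies at the end of the sequence record and reads across the circular junction into an SP6 promoter. The Chk1 open reading frame comes next, followed by an SV40 polyadenylation signal. The automated annotation recognised the insert by homology to chicken CHEK1, a serine/threonine kinase that mediates cell cycle arrest and DNA repair responses to DNA damage or unreplicated DNA, but the catalogue identifies it as the zebrafish orthologue. The insert carries a Q341H substitution relative to the reference protein, and no epitope tag or reporter is annotated. The CMV promoter allows direct expression in transfected vertebrate cells or injected embryos, while the SP6 promoter permits in vitro transcription of sense mRNA for microinjection. A partial T7 promoter and a T3 promoter sit downstream in the opposite orientation.

According to the record, the plasmid is used to express zebrafish Chk1. The associated work concerns zygotic genome activation and acquisition of the DNA damage checkpoint at the mid-blastula transition.
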