Features (pLannotate 1.2.2; 15 found; start..end, strand, type, name):
     35..53      +  promoter       SP6 promoter: promoter for bacteriophage SP6 RNA polymerase
    106..1329    +  CDS            CHEK1 (fragment): CHK1_CHICK - Also known as CHK1. Experimental evidence at protein level: Swiss-Prot protein existence level 1. Serine/threonine-protein kinase which is required for checkpoint-mediated cell cycle arrest and activation of DNA repair in response to the presence of DNA damage or unreplicated DNA (PubMed:12554671). May also negatively regulate cell cycle progression during unperturbed cell cycles. This regulation is achieved by a number of mechanisms that together help to preserve the integrity of the genome. Recognizes the substrate consensus sequence [R-X-X-S/T]. Binds to and phosphorylates CDC2
   1346..1363    -  promoter       T7 promoter (fragment): promoter for bacteriophage T7 RNA polymerase
   1368..1502    -  polyA_signal   SV40 poly(A) signal: SV40 polyadenylation signal
   1615..1633    -  promoter       T3 promoter: promoter for bacteriophage T3 RNA polymerase
   1678..1694    -  protein_bind   lac operator: The lac repressor binds to the lac operator to inhibit transcription in E. coli. This inhibition can be relieved by adding lactose or isopropyl-β-D-thiogalactopyranoside (IPTG). lac repressor encoded by lacI
   1702..1732    -  promoter       lac promoter: promoter for the E. coli lac operon
   1747..1768    -  protein_bind   CAP binding site: CAP binding activates transcription in the presence of cAMP. E. coli catabolite activator protein
   1781..1873    -  CDS            lacI (fragment): lac repressor; lacI; The lac repressor binds to the lac operator to inhibit transcription in E. coli. This inhibition can be relieved by adding lactose or isopropyl-β-D-thiogalactopyranoside (IPTG).
   2056..2644    -  rep_origin     ori: high-copy-number ColE1/pMB1/pBR322/pUC origin of replication
   2815..3675    -  CDS            AmpR: β-lactamase; bla; confers resistance to ampicillin, carbenicillin, and related antibiotics
   3676..3780    -  promoter       AmpR promoter: bla
   3833..4261    -  rep_origin     f1 ori (sequence partly withheld): f1 bacteriophage origin of replication; arrow indicates direction of (+) strand synthesis
   4266..4332    -  CDS            lacZα (fragment): LacZα fragment of β-galactosidase; lacZ fragment
   4335..5319    +  promoter       CMV IE94 promoter: enhancer/promoter region of simian cytomegalovirus major immediate early transcription unit IE94
>Addgene plasmid #66973 | pMZ036 | depositor full sequence | sequence record 128376 | pMZ036 sequence 5319 bps
CGCCATTCTGCCTGGGGACGTCGGAGCAAGCTTGATTTAGGTGACACTATAGAATACAAGCTACTTGTTC
TTTTTGCAGGATCCCATCGATTCGAATTCAGGACCATGGCTGTGCCTTTTGTTAAAGACTGGGATGTGGT
ACAAACTCTTGGAGAGGGAGCATATGGAGAGGTGCGACTGCTGGTCAACAAGAAAACAGAAGAGGCTGTG
GCGGTGAAAGTTGTGGACATGGCAAAAGCCAAGGATTGCATCGAGAATGTGAAGAAGGAGGTCTGCATAT
GCAAGATGCTTTCACACCCCAACATTGTACGTTTCTTTGGGCACAGTGTTGGGATTACACATCGTGACAT
AAAGCCTGAGAATATTCTTCTTGATGATAAAGATAATCTGAAGATCTCTGACTTTGGCCTGGCTACCATG
TTCAGGCACCGTGGCCGTGAGCGAGCTTTGAACCGTCTGTGTGGTACTCTGCCCTATGTTGCCCCAGAGT
TGATGTCACGCTCATCTTTTAACGCTCAGCCTGCGGACACTTGGGCTTGTGGCATTGTGCTCACTGCAAT
GTTAGCTGGAGAGTTACCCTGGGATCAGCCGAGTGAAAACTGTCAGGAATATTTGGACTGGCTGGAAAGA
AAGACCTACCTTACACCCTGGAAGAAAATTGATGCGGTACCCCTTAGTCTGTTGTCTAAGATATTACTGC
ACAATCCAGAAGACAGGTTCACCATTCCTGAAATTAAGAAACACCGCTGGTTTAGCAGAAGTTTCAAATC
AGCAGTACAACGTCAGGGCATCACACCAGCAGCCAAGATTCAACGGGCTGACTCTGAGCTGAGACGAAAA
AACAGTGATGACCGAGCGCAGATCTCCAGCTCTCAGCCTGAGCCACAGGGATTATGGGAGGAGAAGGAGG
TTACAGTTCACACCGATGTCAGTGTCAGCTTTTCACAACCGACCTGTCCTGACCACATGCTGCTGGGCAC
ACAACTGCTTGGCACACCGGGTGCAAGCCAGAGCCCCTGGCAGCGTTTGGTGAGGAGAATGACCAGGTTC
TTTACTACAGAAAATACAGAGGCATCTTGCATTGCTCTCCGTGATTCTTGTATTGCTTTGGGTCACACAT
GGAAACATAGCTGTAATAATCAGGCGACAGTGTCTACAATGGATCGTCGCAATAATAAGCTGATATTCAT
AGTGCACTTCCTGGAAATGGAGGAACGTATTTTAGTTGATTTCCGGCTGTCAAAGGGGGACGGTTTGGAA
TTCAAGCGAATATTCCTGAAACTCAAACAGAAGCTGTCTGACATTATTAGCAACCAAAAGGTTTTGCCAT
TGATTTGATCTAGAACTATAGTGAGTCGTATTACGTAGATCCAGACATGATAAGATACATTGATGAGTTT
GGACAAACCACAACTAGAATGCAGTGAAAAAAATGCTTTATTTGTGAAATTTGTGATGCTATTGCTTTAT
TTGTAACCATTATAAGCTGCAATAAACAAGTTAACAACAACAATTGCATTCATTTTATGTTTCAGGTTCA
GGGGGAGGTGTGGGAGGTTTTTTAATTCGCGGCCGCGGCGCCAATGCATTGGGCCCGGTACCCAGCTTTT
GTTCCCTTTAGTGAGGGTTAATTGCGCGCTTGGCGTAATCATGGTCATAGCTGTTTCCTGTGTGAAATTG
TTATCCGCTCACAATTCCACACAACATACGAGCCGGAAGCATAAAGTGTAAAGCCTGGGGTGCCTAATGA
GTGAGCTAACTCACATTAATTGCGTTGCGCTCACTGCCCGCTTTCCAGTCGGGAAACCTGTCGTGCCAGC
TGCATTAATGAATCGGCCAACGCGCGGGGAGAGGCGGTTTGCGTATTGGGCGCTCTTCCGCTTCCTCGCT
CACTGACTCGCTGCGCTCGGTCGTTCGGCTGCGGCGAGCGGTATCAGCTCACTCAAAGGCGGTAATACGG
TTATCCACAGAATCAGGGGATAACGCAGGAAAGAACATGTGAGCAAAAGGCCAGCAAAAGGCCAGGAACC
GTAAAAAGGCCGCGTTGCTGGCGTTTTTCCATAGGCTCCGCCCCCCTGACGAGCATCACAAAAATCGACG
CTCAAGTCAGAGGTGGCGAAACCCGACAGGACTATAAAGATACCAGGCGTTTCCCCCTGGAAGCTCCCTC
GTGCGCTCTCCTGTTCCGACCCTGCCGCTTACCGGATACCTGTCCGCCTTTCTCCCTTCGGGAAGCGTGG
CGCTTTCTCATAGCTCACGCTGTAGGTATCTCAGTTCGGTGTAGGTCGTTCGCTCCAAGCTGGGCTGTGT
GCACGAACCCCCCGTTCAGCCCGACCGCTGCGCCTTATCCGGTAACTATCGTCTTGAGTCCAACCCGGTA
AGACACGACTTATCGCCACTGGCAGCAGCCACTGGTAACAGGATTAGCAGAGCGAGGTATGTAGGCGGTG
CTACAGAGTTCTTGAAGTGGTGGCCTAACTACGGCTACACTAGAAGGACAGTATTTGGTATCTGCGCTCT
GCTGAAGCCAGTTACCTTCGGAAAAAGAGTTGGTAGCTCTTGATCCGGCAAACAAACCACCGCTGGTAGC
GGTGGTTTTTTTGTTTGCAAGCAGCAGATTACGCGCAGAAAAAAAGGATCTCAAGAAGATCCTTTGATCT
TTTCTACGGGGTCTGACGCTCAGTGGAACGAAAACTCACGTTAAGGGATTTTGGTCATGAGATTATCAAA
AAGGATCTTCACCTAGATCCTTTTAAATTAAAAATGAAGTTTTAAATCAATCTAAAGTATATATGAGTAA
ACTTGGTCTGACAGTTACCAATGCTTAATCAGTGAGGCACCTATCTCAGCGATCTGTCTATTTCGTTCAT
CCATAGTTGCCTGACTCCCCGTCGTGTAGATAACTACGATACGGGAGGGCTTACCATCTGGCCCCAGTGC
TGCAATGATACCGCGAGACCCACGCTCACCGGCTCCAGATTTATCAGCAATAAACCAGCCAGCCGGAAGG
GCCGAGCGCAGAAGTGGTCCTGCAACTTTATCCGCCTCCATCCAGTCTATTAATTGTTGCCGGGAAGCTA
GAGTAAGTAGTTCGCCAGTTAATAGTTTGCGCAACGTTGTTGCCATTGCTACAGGCATCGTGGTGTCACG
CTCGTCGTTTGGTATGGCTTCATTCAGCTCCGGTTCCCAACGATCAAGGCGAGTTACATGATCCCCCATG
TTGTGCAAAAAAGCGGTTAGCTCCTTCGGTCCTCCGATCGTTGTCAGAAGTAAGTTGGCCGCAGTGTTAT
CACTCATGGTTATGGCAGCACTGCATAATTCTCTTACTGTCATGCCATCCGTAAGATGCTTTTCTGTGAC
TGGTGAGTACTCAACCAAGTCATTCTGAGAATAGTGTATGCGGCGACCGAGTTGCTCTTGCCCGGCGTCA
ATACGGGATAATACCGCGCCACATAGCAGAACTTTAAAAGTGCTCATCATTGGAAAACGTTCTTCGGGGC
GAAAACTCTCAAGGATCTTACCGCTGTTGAGATCCAGTTCGATGTAACCCACTCGTGCACCCAACTGATC
TTCAGCATCTTTTACTTTCACCAGCGTTTCTGGGTGAGCAAAAACAGGAAGGCAAAATGCCGCAAAAAAG
GGAATAAGGGCGACACGGAAATGTTGAATACTCATACTCTTCCTTTTTCAATATTATTGAAGCATTTATC
AGGGTTATTGTCTCATGAGCGGATACATATTTGAATGTATTTAGAAAAATAAACAAATAGGGGTTCCGCG
CACATTTCCCCGAAAAGTGCCACCTAAATTGTAAGCGTTAATATTTTGTTAAAATTCGCGTTAAATTTTT
GTTAAATCAGCTCATTTTTTAACCAATAGGCCGAAATCGGCAAAATCCCTTATAAATCAAAAGAATAGAC
CGAGATAGGGT
[37 nt withheld, positions 3932-3968]
AAAGAACGTGGACTCCAACGTCAAAGG
[49 nt withheld, positions 3996-4044]
T
[91 nt withheld, positions 4046-4136]
G
[124 nt withheld, positions 4138-4261]
CCCATTCGCCATTCAGGCTGCGCAACTGTTGGGAAGGGCGATCGGTGCGGGCCTCTTCGCTATTACGCCA
GTCGACCATAGCCAATTCAATATGGCGTATATGGACTCATGCCAATTCAATATGGTGGATCTGGACCTGT
GCCAATTCAATATGGCGTATATGGACTCGTGCCAATTCAATATGGTGGATCTGGACCCCAGCCAATTCAA
TATGGCGGACTTGGCACCATGCCAATTCAATATGGCGGACTTGGCACTGTGCCAACTGGGGAGGGGTCTA
CTTGGCACGGTGCCAAGTTTGAGGAGGGGTCTTGGCCCTGTGCCAAGTCCGCCATATTGAATTGGCATGG
TGCCAATAATGGCGGCCATATTGGCTATATGCCAGGATCAATATATAGGCAATATCCAATATGGCCCTAT
GCCAATATGGCTATTGGCCAGGTTCAATACTATGTATTGGCCCTATGCCATATAGTATTCCATATATGGG
TTTTCCTATTGACGTAGATAGCCCCTCCCAATGGGCGGTCCCATATACCATATATGGGGCTTCCTAATAC
CGCCCATAGCCACTCCCCCATTGACGTCAATGGTCTCTATATATGGTCTTTCCTATTGACGTCATATGGG
CGGTCCTATTGACGTATATGGCGCCTCCCCCATTGACGTCAATTACGGTAAATGGCCCGCCTGGCTCAAT
GCCCATTGACGTCAATAGGACCACCCACCATTGACGTCAATGGGATGGCTCATTGCCCATTCATATCCGT
TCTCACGCCCCCTATTGACGTCAATGACGGTAAATGGCCCACTTGGCAGTACATCAATATCTATTAATAG
TAACTTGGCAAGTACATTACTATTGGAAGGACGCCAGGGTACATTGGCAGTACTCCCATTGACGTCAATG
GCGGTAAATGGCCCGCGATGGCTGCCAAGTACATCCCCATTGACGTCAATGGGGAGGGGCAATGACGCAA
ATGGGCGTTCCATTGACGTAAATGGGCGGTAGGCGTGCCTAATGGGAGGTCTATATAAGCAATGCTCGTT
TAGGGAAC
