>Addgene plasmid #66973 | pMZ036 | addgene partial sequence | sequence record 128375 | CMV-F 5'-CGCAAATGGGCGGTAGGCGTG-3'
ATGCTCGTTTAGGGAACCGCCATTCTGCCTGGGGACGTCGGAGCAAGCTTGATTTAGGTGACACTATAGA
ATACAAGCTACTTGTTCTTTTTGCAGGATCCCATCGATTCGAATTCAGGACCATGGCTGTGCCTTTTGTT
AAAGACTGGGATGTGGTACAAACTCTTGGAGAGGGAGCATATGGAGAGGTGCGACTGCTGGTCAACAAGA
AAACAGAAGAGGCTGTGGCGGTGAAAGTTGTGGACATGGCAAAAGCCAAGGATTGCATCGAGAATGTGAA
GAAGGAGGTCTGCATATGCAAGATGCTTTCACACCCCAACATTGTACGTTTCTTTGGGCACAGTGTTGGG
ATTACACATCGTGACATAAAGCCTGAGAATATTCTTCTTGATGATAAAGATAATCTGAAGATCTCTGACT
TTGGCCTGGCTACCATGTTCAGGCACCGTGGCCGTGAGCGAGCTTTGAACCGTCTGTGTGGTACTCTGCC
CTATGTTGCCCCAGAGTTGATGTCACGCTCATCTTTTAACGCTCAGCCTGCGGACACTTGGGCTTGTGGC
ATTGTGCTCACTGCAATGTTAGCTGGAGAGTTACCCTGGGATCAGCCGAGTGAAAACTGTCAGGAATATT
TGGACTGGCTGGAAAGAAAGACCTACCTTACACCCTGGAAGAAAATTGATGCGGTACCCCTTAGTCTGTT
GTCTAAGATATTACTGCACAATCCAGAAGACAGGTTCACCATTCCTGAAATTAAGAAACACCGCTGGTTT
AGCAGAAGTTTCAAATCAGCAGTACAACGTCAGGGCATCACACCAGCAGCCAAGATTCAACGGGCTGACT
CTGAGCTGAGACGAAA
