>Addgene plasmid #66973 | pMZ036 | addgene partial sequence | sequence record 128602 | EBV-rev 5'-GTGGTTTGTCCAAACTCATC-3'
ACGACTCACTATAGTTCTAGATCAAATCAATGGCAAAACCTTTTGGTTGCTAATAATGTCAGACAGCTTC
TGTTTGAGTTTCAGGAATATTCGCTTGAATTCCAAACCGTCCCCCTTTGACAGCCGGAAATCAACTAAAA
TACGTTCCTCCATTTCCAGGAAGTGCACTATGAATATCAGCTTATTATTGCGACGATCCATTGTAGACAC
TGTCGCCTGATTATTACAGCTATGTTTCCATGTGTGACCCAAAGCAATACAAGAATCACGGAGAGCAATG
CAAGATGCCTCTGTATTTTCTGTAGTAAAGAACCTGGTCATTCTCCTCACCAAACGCTGCCAGGGGCTCT
GGCTTGCACCCGGTGTGCCAAGCAGTTGTGTGCCCAGCAGCATGTGGTCAGGACAGGTCGGTTGTGAAAA
GCTGACACTGACATCGGTGTGAACTGTAACCTCCTTCTCCTCCCATAATCCCTGTGGCTCAGGCTGAGAG
CTGGAGATCTGCGCTCGGTCATCACTGTTTTTTCGTCTCAGCTCAGAGTCAGCCCGTTGAATCTTGGCTG
CTGGTGTGATGCCCTGACGTTGTACTGCTGATTTGAAACTTCTGCTAAACCAGCGGTGTTTCTTAATTTC
AGGAATGGTGAACCTGTCTTCTGGATTGTGCAGTAATATCTTAGACAACAGACTAAGGGGTACCGCATCA
ATTTTCTTCCAGGGTGTAAGGTAGGTCTTTCTTTCCAGCCAGTCCAAATATTCCTGACAGTTTTCACTCG
GCTGATCCCAGGGTAACTCTCCAGCTAACATTGCAGTGAGCACAATGCCACAAGCCCAAGTGTCCGCAGG
CTGAGCGTTAAAAGATGAGCGTGACATCAACTCTGGGGCAACATAGGGCAGAGTACCACACAGACGGTTC
AAAGCTCGCTCACGGCCACGGTGCCTGAACATG
